Addgene plasmid #228833: pACEBac1_Strep-Psc-BICD2(711-800)
Purpose: Insect cell expression of CC3 domain of BICD2 (aa 711-800)
Depositing lab: Andrew Carter. Depositing organization: MRC Laboratory of Molecular Biology. Publication: The intracellular bacterium Orientia tsutsugamushi hijacks the adaptor protein BICD2 for dynein-based motility. Manigrasso G, Saharat K, Kullapanich C, Boulanger J, Morgan TE, Kramer H, Salje J, Carter AP. bioRxiv 2024.04.11.589026 10.1101/2024.04.11.589026.
Backbone
  Vector backbone: pACEBac1
  Vector type: Insect Expression
Growth in bacteria
  Bacterial resistance: Gentamicin, 10 μg/mL
  Growth temperature: 37°C
  Growth strain: DH5alpha
  Copy number: High Copy
Gene/Insert
  Gene/Insert name: BICD2
  Species: M. musculus (mouse)
  Mutation: aa 711-800
  Entrez Gene: Bicd2
  Tag / fusion protein: Strep (N terminal on insert)
  Cloning method: Gibson Cloning
Terms and licenses: Academic/Nonprofit Terms; Industry Terms: Not Available to Industry
Depositor comments: Please visit https://doi.org/10.1101/2024.04.11.589026 for bioRxiv preprint.
How to cite: pACEBac1_Strep-Psc-BICD2(711-800) was a gift from Andrew Carter (Addgene plasmid # 228833 ; http://n2t.net/addgene:228833 ; RRID:Addgene_228833)
