[The description below was written by a language model from this plasmid's Addgene catalogue record and pLannotate feature annotations shown in this document.]
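Description:
pACEBac1_Strep-Psc-BICD2(711-800) is a small (about 3.2 kb) baculovirus transfer plasmid for producing a fragment of mouse BICD2 in insect cells. It is built on the pACEBac1 acceptor backbone and is maintained in E. coli through a high-copy ColE1/pUC-type origin. Selection is with gentamicin, conferred by the aacC1 acetyltransferase gene driven by the class 1 integron Pc promoter. The expression cassette and the gentamicin marker sit within the segment bounded by the Tn7L and Tn7R ends. This mini-Tn7 arrangement normally allows that segment to be transposed into a baculoviral bacmid to generate recombinant virus. A single loxP site upstream of the cassette is a standard feature of this vector family and permits Cre-mediated fusion with compatible donor plasmids when several proteins are to be co-expressed.

The payload is residues 711–800 of BICD2, described in the record as the CC3 domain. BICD2 is an adaptor that links cytoplasmic dynein and dynactin to cargo and activates processive motility. Transcription comes from the very late polyhedrin promoter of Autographa californica nucleopolyhedrovirus and ends at an SV40 polyadenylation signal. The short "large T antigen", "SET1" and YPR2 annotations are probably incidental fragment matches to backbone sequence rather than functional coding regions. An N-terminal Strep tag is recorded for affinity purification. The "Psc" in the name probably denotes a PreScission protease cleavage site between tag and insert, but neither element is annotated in the feature table. The construct is intended for recombinant expression of the CC3 fragment, and the associated work concerns hijacking of BICD2 by the bacterium Orientia tsutsugamushi for dynein-based motility.
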