Features (pLannotate 1.2.2; 12 found; start..end, strand, type, name):
      3..62      -  CDS            YPR2_ECOLX (fragment): Protein predicted: Swiss-Prot protein existence level 4. From Escherichia coli.
     66..99      +  protein_bind   loxP: Cre-mediated recombination occurs in the 8-bp core sequence (GCATACAT). Cre recombinase
    176..267     +  promoter       polyhedrin promoter: polh from Autographa californica; promoter for the baculovirus polyhedrin gene
    431..709     +  CDS            Bicd2 (fragment): BICD2_MOUSE - Also known as Kiaa0699. Experimental evidence at protein level: Swiss-Prot protein existence level 1. Acts as an adapter protein linking the dynein motor complex to various cargos and converts dynein from a non-processive to a highly processive motor in the presence of dynactin. Facilitates and stabilizes the interaction between dynein and dynactin and activates dynein processivity (the ability to move along a microtubule for a long distance without falling off the track) (PubMed:11483508, PubMed:25035494, PubMed:24986880, PubMed:22956769). Facilitates the binding of RAB6A to the
    748..831     +  CDS            large T antigen (fragment): large T antigen from SV40 (simian virus 40)
    854..988     +  polyA_signal   SV40 poly(A) signal: SV40 polyadenylation signal
   1017..1066    +  CDS            SET1 (fragment): solubility-enhancement tag derived from T7 phage gene 10B
   1109..1274    -  mobile_element Tn7L: mini-Tn7 element (left end of the Tn7 transposon) Tn7
   1464..2052    +  rep_origin     ori: high-copy-number ColE1/pMB1/pBR322/pUC origin of replication
   2187..2410    -  mobile_element Tn7R: mini-Tn7 element (right end of the Tn7 transposon) Tn7
   2477..3010    -  CDS            GmR: gentamycin acetyltransferase; aacC1; confers resistance to gentamycin
   3199..3227    -  promoter       Pc promoter: intI1 (promoter lies within the coding sequence); class 1 integron promoter
>Addgene plasmid #228833 | pACEBac1_Strep-Psc-BICD2(711-800) | addgene full sequence | sequence record 456409 | Addgene NGS Result
TTCGTGCCTTCATCCGTTTCCACGGTGTGCGTCACCCGGCAACCTTGGGCAGCAGCGAAGTCGCCATAAC
TTCGTATAGCATACATTATACGAAGTTATCTGTAACTATAACGGTCCTAAGGTAGCGAGTTTAAACACTA
GTATCGATTCGCGACCTACTCCGGAATATTAATAGATCATGGAGATAATTAAAATGATAACCATCTCGCA
AATAAATAAGTATTTTACTGTTTTCGTAACAGTTTTGTAATAAAAAAACCTATAAATATTCCGGATTATT
CATACCGTCCCACCATCGGGCGCGGATCCCTCGAGCATGTGGTCACATCCGCAGTTTGAAAAAGGTAGCG
CAGGTAGTGCAGCAGGTAGCGGTGCAGGTTGGAGCCATCCTCAGTTTGAGAAACTGGAAGTTCTGTTTCA
GGGTCCGATGTATGAGAACGAGAAGGCTATGGTCACAGAAACCATGATGAAATTGCGCAATGAGCTCAAG
GCTCTCAAGGAAGACGCTGCTACTTTTAGCAGCCTGAGGGCAATGTTCGCCACAAGATGCGACGAATATA
TCACCCAGCTCGACGAAATGCAGAGACAGCTCGCTGCTGCTGAAGACGAGAAGAAAACTCTCAACTCATT
GCTGAGGATGGCAATTCAGCAAAAGCTGGCTCTGACACAGCGCCTGGAACTGCTGGAGCTGGACCATGAA
TAATCTAGAGCCTGCAGTCTCGACAAGCTTGTCGAGAAGTACTAGAGGATCATAATCAGCCATACCACAT
TTGTAGAGGTTTTACTTGCTTTAAAAAACCTCCCACACCTCCCCCTGAACCTGAAACATAAAATGAATGC
AATTGTTGTTGTTAACTTGTTTATTGCAGCTTATAATGGTTACAAATAAAGCAATAGCATCACAAATTTC
ACAAATAAAGCATTTTTTTCACTGCATTCTAGTTGTGGTTTGTCCAAACTCATCAATGTATCTTATCATG
TCTGGATCTGATCACTGCTTGAGCCTAGAAGATCCGGCTGCTAACAAAGCCCGAAAGGAAGCTGAGTTGG
CTGCTGCCACCGCTGAGCAATAACTATCATAACCCCTAGGGTATACCCATCTAATTGGAACCAGATAAGT
GAAATCTAGTTCCAAACTATTTTGTCATTTTTAATTTTCGTATTAGCTTACGACGCTACACCCAGTTCCC
ATCTATTTTGTCACTCTTCCCTAAATAATCCTTAAAAACTCCATTTCCACCCCTCCCAGTTCCCAACTAT
TTTGTCCGCCCACAACCGGTTGACTTGGGTCAACTGTCAGACCAAGTTTACTCATATATACTTTAGATTG
ATTTAAAACTTCATTTTTAATTTAAAAGGATCTAGGTGAAGATCCTTTTTGATAATCTCATGACCAAAAT
CCCTTAACGTGAGTTTTCGTTCCACTGAGCGTCAGACCCCGTAGAAAAGATCAAAGGATCTTCTTGAGAT
CCTTTTTTTCTGCGCGTAATCTGCTGCTTGCAAACAAAAAAACCACCGCTACCAGCGGTGGTTTGTTTGC
CGGATCAAGAGCTACCAACTCTTTTTCCGAAGGTAACTGGCTTCAGCAGAGCGCAGATACCAAATACTGT
TCTTCTAGTGTAGCCGTAGTTAGGCCACCACTTCAAGAACTCTGTAGCACCGCCTACATACCTCGCTCTG
CTAATCCTGTTACCAGTGGCTGCTGCCAGTGGCGATAAGTCGTGTCTTACCGGGTTGGACTCAAGACGAT
AGTTACCGGATAAGGCGCAGCGGTCGGGCTGAACGGGGGGTTCGTGCACACAGCCCAGCTTGGAGCGAAC
GACCTACACCGAACTGAGATACCTACAGCGTGAGCTATGAGAAAGCGCCACGCTTCCCGAAGGGAGAAAG
GCGGACAGGTATCCGGTAAGCGGCAGGGTCGGAACAGGAGAGCGCACGAGGGAGCTTCCAGGGGGAAACG
CCTGGTATCTTTATAGTCCTGTCGGGTTTCGCCACCTCTGACTTGAGCGTCGATTTTTGTGATGCTCGTC
AGGGGGGCGGAGCCTATGGAAAAACGCCAGCAACGCGGCCTTTTTACGGTTCCTGGCCTTTTGCTGGCCT
TTTGCTCACATGTTCTTTCCTGCGTTATCCCCTGATTGACTTGGGTCGCTCTTCCTGTGGATGCGCAGAT
GCCCTGCGTAAGCGGGTGTGGGCGGACAATAAAGTCTTAAACTGAACAAAATAGATCTAAACTATGACAA
TAAAGTCTTAAACTAGACAGAATAGTTGTAAACTGAAATCAGTCCAGTTATGCTGTGAAAAAGCATACTG
GACTTTTGTTATGGCTAAAGCAAACTCTTCATTTTCTGAAGTGCAAATTGCCCGTCGTATTAAAGAGGGG
CGTGGCCAAGGGCATGTAAAGACTATATTCGCGGCGTTGTGACAATTTACCGAACAACTCCGCGGCCGGG
AAGCCGATCTCGGCTTGAACGAATTGTTAGGTGGCGGTACTTGGGTCGATATCAAAGTGCATCACTTCTT
CCCGTATGCCCAACTTTGTATAGAGAGCCACTGCGGGATCGTCACCGTAATCTGCTTGCACGTAGATCAC
ATAAGCACCAAGCGCGTTGGCCTCATGCTTGAGGAGATTGATGAGCGCGGTGGCAATGCCCTGCCTCCGG
TGCTCGCCGGAGACTGCGAGATCATAGATATAGATCTCACTACGCGGCTGCTCAAACTTGGGCAGAACGT
AAGCCGCGAGAGCGCCAACAACCGCTTCTTGGTCGAAGGCAGCAAGCGCGATGAATGTCTTACTACGGAG
CAAGTTCCCGAGGTAATCGGAGTCCGGCTGATGTTGGGAGTAGGTGGCTACGTCTCCGAACTCACGACCG
AAAAGATCAAGAGCAGCCCGCATGGATTTGACTTGGTCAGGGCCGAGCCTACATGTGCGAATGATGCCCA
TACTTGAGCCACCTAACTTTGTTTTAGGGCGACTGCCCTGCTGCGTAACATCGTTGCTGCTGCGTAACAT
CGTTGCTGCTCCATAACATCAAACATCGACCCACGGCGTAACGCGCTTGCTGCTTGGATGCCCGAGGCAT
AGACTGTACAAAAAAACAGTCATAACAAGCCATGAAAACCGCCACTGCGCCGTTACCACCGCTGCGTTCG
GTCAAGGTTCTGGACCAGTTGCGTGAGCGCATACGCTACTTGCATTACAGTTTACGAACCGAACAGGCTT
ATGTCAACTGGG
